Addgene plasmid #111040: mTalin2_R8
Purpose: Plasmid expresses the talin2 rod domain R8 a 4 helix bundle.
Depositing lab: Ben Goult. Depositing organization: London and South East University Group (LASE). Publication: The tale of two talins - two isoforms to fine-tune integrin signalling. Gough RE, Goult BT. FEBS Lett. 2018 May 3. doi: 10.1002/1873-3468.13081. PubMed 29723415.
Backbone
  Vector backbone: pET151TOPO
  Backbone size w/o insert (bp): 5362
  Vector type: Bacterial Expression
Growth in bacteria
  Bacterial resistance: Ampicillin, 100 μg/mL
  Growth temperature: 37°C
  Growth strain: DH5alpha
  Copy number: High Copy
Gene/Insert
  Gene/Insert name: TLN2
  Species: M. musculus (mouse)
  Insert size (bp): 462
  Entrez Gene: Tln2 (a.k.a. 5730421P04Rik, mKIAA0320)
  Promoter: T7
  Tag / fusion protein: His Tag (N terminal on backbone)
  Cloning method: Unknown
Terms and licenses: Academic/Nonprofit Terms; Industry Terms: Not Available to Industry
How to cite: mTalin2_R8 was a gift from Ben Goult (Addgene plasmid # 111040 ; http://n2t.net/addgene:111040 ; RRID:Addgene_111040)
