[The description below was written by a language model from this plasmid's Addgene catalogue record and pLannotate feature annotations shown in this document.]
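Description:
mTalin2_R8 is a bacterial expression plasmid built on the pET151TOPO backbone that produces the R8 domain of mouse talin2 (Tln2), a four-helix bundle from the talin rod. The sequenced record is about 6.1 kb. It replicates from a ColE1/pMB1-type origin accompanied by the pBR322 bom region and the rop gene, and is selected with ampicillin through the β-lactamase (AmpR) cassette. The catalogue lists it as high copy, although rop normally moderates copy number. Several short tetracycline-resistance fragments and a partial tet promoter are annotated, but these are non-functional remnants of the pBR322 lineage rather than a usable marker.

Expression is driven by a T7 promoter followed directly by a lac operator and the strong phage T7 gene 10 ribosome binding site, with a T7 terminator downstream. The plasmid also carries lacI under its own promoter, so transcription stays repressed until it is induced with IPTG in a host that supplies T7 RNA polymerase. The catalogue records an N-terminal His tag from the backbone. The feature table does not annotate it separately, but it does show a V5 epitope and a TEV protease recognition site immediately upstream of the Tln2 fragment, an arrangement that allows affinity purification, immunodetection and subsequent removal of the tags by cleavage. A short match to a gene 10-derived solubility tag lies between the insert and the terminator and is probably just backbone sequence. The catalogued insert is 462 bp, slightly longer than the annotated Tln2 match.

The construct is suited to producing recombinant talin2 R8 in E. coli. The record does not state specific downstream applications, though the associated publication compares the two talin isoforms in integrin signalling.
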