Features (pLannotate 1.2.2; 21 found; start..end, strand, type, name):
     34..75      +  CDS            V5 tag: epitope tag from simian virus 5
     76..95      +  CDS            TEV site (fragment): tobacco etch virus (TEV) protease recognition and cleavage site
    112..471     +  CDS            Tln2 (fragment): TLN2_MOUSE - Experimental evidence at protein level: Swiss-Prot protein existence level 1. As a major component of focal adhesion plaques that links integrin to the actin cytoskeleton, may play an important role in cell adhesion. Recruits PIP5K1C to focal adhesion plaques and strongly activates its kinase activity (By similarity). From Mus musculus (Mouse).
    494..543     +  CDS            SET1 (fragment): solubility-enhancement tag derived from T7 phage gene 10B
    551..598     +  terminator     T7 terminator: transcription terminator for bacteriophage T7 RNA polymerase
    621..725     -  CDS            TcR (fragment): tetracycline efflux protein; tet; confers resistance to tetracycline
    782..805     -  promoter       tet promoter (fragment): E. coli promoter for tetracycline efflux protein gene
    922..1026    +  promoter       AmpR promoter: bla
   1027..1887    +  CDS            AmpR: β-lactamase; bla; confers resistance to ampicillin, carbenicillin, and related antibiotics
   2058..2646    +  rep_origin     ori: high-copy-number ColE1/pMB1/pBR322/pUC origin of replication
   2832..2971    -  misc_feature   bom: basis of mobility region from pBR322
   3073..3264    -  CDS            rop: Rop protein, which maintains plasmids at low copy number; rop
   3281..3661    +  CDS            YPB1_ECOLX: Protein predicted: Swiss-Prot protein existence level 4. From Escherichia coli.
   3903..4527    -  CDS            TcR (fragment): tetracycline efflux protein; tet; confers resistance to tetracycline
   4542..4563    -  protein_bind   CAP binding site: CAP binding activates transcription in the presence of cAMP. E. coli catabolite activator protein
   4576..5658    -  CDS            lacI: lac repressor; lacI; The lac repressor binds to the lac operator to inhibit transcription in E. coli. This inhibition can be relieved by adding lactose or isopropyl-β-D-thiogalactopyranoside (IPTG).
   5659..5736    -  promoter       lacI promoter: lacI
   5744..6023    -  CDS            TcR (fragment): tetracycline efflux protein; tet; confers resistance to tetracycline
   6045..6063    +  promoter       T7 promoter: promoter for bacteriophage T7 RNA polymerase
   6064..6088    +  protein_bind   lac operator: The lac repressor binds to the lac operator to inhibit transcription in E. coli. This inhibition can be relieved by adding lactose or isopropyl-β-D-thiogalactopyranoside (IPTG). lac repressor encoded by lacI
   6103..5       +  RBS            RBS (across the origin): efficient ribosome binding site from bacteriophage T7 gene 10 (Olins and Rangwala, 1989)
>Addgene plasmid #111040 | mTalin2_R8 | addgene full sequence | sequence record 212951 | Addgene NGS Result
GGAGATATACATATGCATCATCACCATCACCATGGTAAGCCTATCCCTAACCCTCTCCTCGGTCTCGATT
CTACGGAAAACCTGTATTTTCAGGGAATTGATCCCTTCACCGTTGATCCGATTCAGTTTGCACGTGCCAA
TCAGGCAATTCAGATGGCATGTCAGAATCTGGTTGATCCGGGTAGCAGCCCGAGCCAGGTTCTGAGCGCA
GCAACCATTGTTGCAAAACATACCAGCGCACTGTGTAATGCATGTCGTATTGCAAGCAGCAAAACCGCAA
ATCCGGTTGCCAAACGTCATTTTGTTCAGAGCGCAAAAGAAGTTGCAAATAGCACCGCCAATCTGGTGAA
AACCATTAAAGCACTGGATGGCGATTTTAGCGAAGATAATCGTAATAAATGCCGCATTGCAACCACACCG
CTGATTGAAGCAGTTGAAAATCTGACCGCATTTGCAAGCAATCCGGAATTTTAAAAGGGCGAGCTCAGAT
CCGGCTGCTAACAAAGCCCGAAAGGAAGCTGAGTTGGCTGCTGCCACCGCTGAGCAATAACTAGCATAAC
CCCTTGGGGCCTCTAAACGGGTCTTGAGGGGTTTTTTGCTGAAAGGAGGAACTATATCCGGATATCCCGC
AAGAGGCCCGGCAGTACCGGCATAACCAAGCCTATGCCTACAGCATCCAGGGTGACGGTGCCGAGGATGA
CGATGAGCGCATTGTTAGATTTCATACACGGTGCCTGACTGCGTTAGCAATTTAACTGTGATAAACTACC
GCATTAAAGCTAGCTTATCGATGATAAGCTGTCAAACATGAGAATTAATTCTTGAAGACGAAAGGGCCTC
GTGATACGCCTATTTTTATAGGTTAATGTCATGATAATAATGGTTTCTTAGACGTCAGGTGGCACTTTTC
GGGGAAATGTGCGCGGAACCCCTATTTGTTTATTTTTCTAAATACATTCAAATATGTATCCGCTCATGAG
ACAATAACCCTGATAAATGCTTCAATAATATTGAAAAAGGAAGAGTATGAGTATTCAACATTTCCGTGTC
GCCCTTATTCCCTTTTTTGCGGCATTTTGCCTTCCTGTTTTTGCTCACCCAGAAACGCTGGTGAAAGTAA
AAGATGCTGAAGATCAGTTGGGTGCACGAGTGGGTTACATCGAACTGGATCTCAACAGCGGTAAGATCCT
TGAGAGTTTTCGCCCCGAAGAACGTTTTCCAATGATGAGCACTTTTAAAGTTCTGCTATGTGGCGCGGTA
TTATCCCGTGTTGACGCCGGGCAAGAGCAACTCGGTCGCCGCATACACTATTCTCAGAATGACTTGGTTG
AGTACTCACCAGTCACAGAAAAGCATCTTACGGATGGCATGACAGTAAGAGAATTATGCAGTGCTGCCAT
AACCATGAGTGATAACACTGCGGCCAACTTACTTCTGACAACGATCGGAGGACCGAAGGAGCTAACCGCT
TTTTTGCACAACATGGGGGATCATGTAACTCGCCTTGATCGTTGGGAACCGGAGCTGAATGAAGCCATAC
CAAACGACGAGCGTGACACCACGATGCCTGCAGCAATGGCAACAACGTTGCGCAAACTATTAACTGGCGA
ACTACTTACTCTAGCTTCCCGGCAACAATTAATAGACTGGATGGAGGCGGATAAAGTTGCAGGACCACTT
CTGCGCTCGGCCCTTCCGGCTGGCTGGTTTATTGCTGATAAATCTGGAGCCGGTGAGCGTGGGTCTCGCG
GTATCATTGCAGCACTGGGGCCAGATGGTAAGCCCTCCCGTATCGTAGTTATCTACACGACGGGGAGTCA
GGCAACTATGGATGAACGAAATAGACAGATCGCTGAGATAGGTGCCTCACTGATTAAGCATTGGTAACTG
TCAGACCAAGTTTACTCATATATACTTTAGATTGATTTAAAACTTCATTTTTAATTTAAAAGGATCTAGG
TGAAGATCCTTTTTGATAATCTCATGACCAAAATCCCTTAACGTGAGTTTTCGTTCCACTGAGCGTCAGA
CCCCGTAGAAAAGATCAAAGGATCTTCTTGAGATCCTTTTTTTCTGCGCGTAATCTGCTGCTTGCAAACA
AAAAAACCACCGCTACCAGCGGTGGTTTGTTTGCCGGATCAAGAGCTACCAACTCTTTTTCCGAAGGTAA
CTGGCTTCAGCAGAGCGCAGATACCAAATACTGTCCTTCTAGTGTAGCCGTAGTTAGGCCACCACTTCAA
GAACTCTGTAGCACCGCCTACATACCTCGCTCTGCTAATCCTGTTACCAGTGGCTGCTGCCAGTGGCGAT
AAGTCGTGTCTTACCGGGTTGGACTCAAGACGATAGTTACCGGATAAGGCGCAGCGGTCGGGCTGAACGG
GGGGTTCGTGCACACAGCCCAGCTTGGAGCGAACGACCTACACCGAACTGAGATACCTACAGCGTGAGCT
ATGAGAAAGCGCCACGCTTCCCGAAGGGAGAAAGGCGGACAGGTATCCGGTAAGCGGCAGGGTCGGAACA
GGAGAGCGCACGAGGGAGCTTCCAGGGGGAAACGCCTGGTATCTTTATAGTCCTGTCGGGTTTCGCCACC
TCTGACTTGAGCGTCGATTTTTGTGATGCTCGTCAGGGGGGCGGAGCCTATGGAAAAACGCCAGCAACGC
GGCCTTTTTACGGTTCCTGGCCTTTTGCTGGCCTTTTGCTCACATGTTCTTTCCTGCGTTATCCCCTGAT
TCTGTGGATAACCGTATTACCGCCTTTGAGTGAGCTGATACCGCTCGCCGCAGCCGAACGACCGAGCGCA
GCGAGTCAGTGAGCGAGGAAGCGGAAGAGCGCCTGATGCGGTATTTTCTCCTTACGCATCTGTGCGGTAT
TTCACACCGCAATGGTGCACTCTCAGTACAATCTGCTCTGATGCCGCATAGTTAAGCCAGTATACACTCC
GCTATCGCTACGTGACTGGGTCATGGCTGCGCCCCGACACCCGCCAACACCCGCTGACGCGCCCTGACGG
GCTTGTCTGCTCCCGGCATCCGCTTACAGACAAGCTGTGACCGTCTCCGGGAGCTGCATGTGTCAGAGGT
TTTCACCGTCATCACCGAAACGCGCGAGGCAGCTGCGGTAAAGCTCATCAGCGTGGTCGTGAAGCGATTC
ACAGATGTCTGCCTGTTCATCCGCGTCCAGCTCGTTGAGTTTCTCCAGAAGCGTTAATGTCTGGCTTCTG
ATAAAGCGGGCCATGTTAAGGGCGGTTTTTTCCTGTTTGGTCACTGATGCCTCCGTGTAAGGGGGATTTC
TGTTCATGGGGGTAATGATACCGATGAAACGAGAGAGGATGCTCACGATACGGGTTACTGATGATGAACA
TGCCCGGTTACTGGAACGTTGTGAGGGTAAACAACTGGCGGTATGGATGCGGCGGGACCAGAGAAAAATC
ACTCAGGGTCAATGCCAGCGCTTCGTTAATACAGATGTAGGTGTTCCACAGGGTAGCCAGCAGCATCCTG
CGATGCAGATCCGGAACATAATGGTGCAGGGCGCTGACTTCCGCGTTTCCAGACTTTACGAAACACGGAA
ACCGAAGACCATTCATGTTGTTGCTCAGGTCGCAGACGTTTTGCAGCAGCAGTCGCTTCACGTTCGCTCG
CGTATCGGTGATTCATTCTGCTAACCAGTAAGGCAACCCCGCCAGCCTAGCCGGGTCCTCAACGACAGGA
GCACGATCATGCGCACCCGTGGCCAGGACCCAACGCTGCCCGAGATGCGCCGCGTGCGGCTGCTGGAGAT
GGCGGACGCGATGGATATGTTCTGCCAAGGGTTGGTTTGCGCATTCACAGTTCTCCGCAAGAATTGATTG
GCTCCAATTCTTGGAGTGGTGAATCCGTTAGCGAGGTGCCGCCGGCTTCCATTCAGGTCGAGGTGGCCCG
GCTCCATGCACCGCGACGCAACGCGGGGAGGCAGACAAGGTATAGGGCGGCGCCTACAATCCATGCCAAC
CCGTTCCATGTGCTCGCCGAGGCGGCATAAATCGCCGTGACGATCAGCGGTCCAATGATCGAAGTTAGGC
TGGTAAGAGCCGCGAGCGATCCTTGAAGCTGTCCCTGATGGTCGTCATCTACCTGCCTGGACAGCATGGC
CTGCAACGCGGGCATCCCGATGCCGCCGGAAGCGAGAAGAATCATAATGGGGAAGGCCATCCAGCCTCGC
GTCGCGAACGCCAGCAAGACGTAGCCCAGCGCGTCGGCCGCCATGCCGGCGATAATGGCCTGCTTCTCGC
CGAAACGTTTGGTGGCGGGACCAGTGACGAAGGCTTGAGCGAGGGCGTGCAAGATTCCGAATACCGCAAG
CGACAGGCCGATCATCGTCGCGCTCCAGCGAAAGCGGTCCTCGCCGAAAATGACCCAGAGCGCTGCCGGC
ACCTGTCCTACGAGTTGCATGATAAAGAAGACAGTCATAAGTGCGGCGACGATAGTCATGCCCCGCGCCC
ACCGGAAGGAGCTGACTGGGTTGAAGGCTCTCAAGGGCATCGGTCGAGATCCCGGTGCCTAATGAGTGAG
CTAACTTACATTAATTGCGTTGCGCTCACTGCCCGCTTTCCAGTCGGGAAACCTGTCGTGCCAGCTGCAT
TAATGAATCGGCCAACGCGCGGGGAGAGGCGGTTTGCGTATTGGGCGCCAGGGTGGTTTTTCTTTTCACC
AGTGAGACGGGCAACAGCTGATTGCCCTTCACCGCCTGGCCCTGAGAGAGTTGCAGCAAGCGGTCCACGC
TGGTTTGCCCCAGCAGGCGAAAATCCTGTTTGATGGTGGTTAACGGCGGGATATAACATGAGCTGTCTTC
GGTATCGTCGTATCCCACTACCGAGATATCCGCACCAACGCGCAGCCCGGACTCGGTAATGGCGCGCATT
GCGCCCAGCGCCATCTGATCGTTGGCAACCAGCATCGCAGTGGGAACGATGCCCTCATTCAGCATTTGCA
TGGTTTGTTGAAAACCGGACATGGCACTCCAGTCGCCTTCCCGTTCCGCTATCGGCTGAATTTGATTGCG
AGTGAGATATTTATGCCAGCCAGCCAGACGCAGACGCGCCGAGACAGAACTTAATGGGCCCGCTAACAGC
GCGATTTGCTGGTGACCCAATGCGACCAGATGCTCCACGCCCAGTCGCGTACCGTCTTCATGGGAGAAAA
TAATACTGTTGATGGGTGTCTGGTCAGAGACATCAAGAAATAACGCCGGAACATTAGTGCAGGCAGCTTC
CACAGCAATGGCATCCTGGTCATCCAGCGGATAGTTAATGATCAGCCCACTGACGCGTTGCGCGAGAAGA
TTGTGCACCGCCGCTTTACAGGCTTCGACGCCGCTTCGTTCTACCATCGACACCACCACGCTGGCACCCA
GTTGATCGGCGCGAGATTTAATCGCCGCGACAATTTGCGACGGCGCGTGCAGGGCCAGACTGGAGGTGGC
AACGCCAATCAGCAACGACTGTTTGCCCGCCAGTTGTTGTGCCACGCGGTTGGGAATGTAATTCAGCTCC
GCCATCGCCGCTTCCACTTTTTCCCGCGTTTTCGCAGAAACGTGGCTGGCCTGGTTCACCACGCGGGAAA
CGGTCTGATAAGAGACACCGGCATACTCTGCGACATCGTATAACGTTACTGGTTTCACATTCACCACCCT
GAATTGACTCTCTTCCGGGCGCTATCATGCCATACCGCGAAAGGTTTTGCGCCATTCGATGGTGTCCGGG
ATCTCGACGCTCTCCCTTATGCGACTCCTGCATTAGGAAGCAGCCCAGTAGTAGGTTGAGGCCGTTGAGC
ACCGCCGCCGCAAGGAATGGTGCATGCAAGGAGATGGCGCCCAACAGTCCCCCGGCCACGGGGCCTGCCA
CCATACCCACGCCGAAACAAGCGCTCATGAGCCCGAAGTGGCGAGCCCGATCTTCCCCATCGGTGATGTC
GGCGATATAGGCGCCAGCAACCGCACCTGTGGCGCCGGTGATGCCGGCCACGATGCGTCCGGCGTAGAGG
ATCGAGATCTCGATCCCGCGAAATTAATACGACTCACTATAGGGGAATTGTGAGCGGATAACAATTCCCC
TCTAGAAATAATTTTGTTTAACTTTAAGAA
